Addgene plasmid #48114: pRBBm34
Purpose: Expression of the gfp gene under control of the native xylose inducible promoter of Bacillus megaterium
Depositing lab: Dieter Jahn. Depositing organization: Technische Universitaet Braunschweig. Publication: A sucrose-inducible promoter system for the intra- and extracellular protein production in Bacillus megaterium. Biedendieck R, Gamer M, Jaensch L, Meyer S, Rohde M, Deckwer WD, Jahn D. J Biotechnol. 2007 Dec 1;132(4):426-30. Epub 2007 Jul 10. 10.1016/j.jbiotec.2007.07.494 PubMed 17692983.
Backbone
  Vector backbone: pMM1520
  Backbone manufacturer: Malten et al., 2005
  Vector type: Bacterial Expression, Synthetic Biology
Growth in bacteria
  Bacterial resistance: Ampicillin, 100 μg/mL
  Growth temperature: 37°C
  Growth strain: DH10B
  Growth instructions: For Bacillus megaterium: Tetracycline and 37 °C
  Copy number: Unknown
Gene/Insert
  Gene/Insert name: gfp
Terms and licenses: Academic/Nonprofit Terms; Industry Terms: Not Available to Industry
How to cite: pRBBm34 was a gift from Dieter Jahn (Addgene plasmid # 48114 ; http://n2t.net/addgene:48114 ; RRID:Addgene_48114)
