[The description below was written by a language model from this plasmid's Addgene catalogue record and pLannotate feature annotations shown in this document.]
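Description:
pRBBm34 is an 8,094 bp Escherichia coli–Bacillus megaterium shuttle plasmid, built on the pMM1520 backbone, for xylose-inducible expression of green fluorescent protein in B. megaterium. For cloning and propagation in E. coli it carries a high-copy ColE1/pUC-type origin and the β-lactamase gene with its own promoter, giving ampicillin selection. For maintenance in the Gram-positive host it carries a repB replication protein gene of the type found on small Gram-positive plasmids, together with a tetL-type tetracycline efflux gene and its short leader peptide, which provide the tetracycline selection used in B. megaterium. The annotation also picks up a fragment of a pre/mob gene and a truncated E. coli tetracycline resistance gene with its promoter. These appear to be non-functional remnants of the plasmids from which the backbone was assembled.

The payload is a gfp coding sequence, which the automated annotation matches to the Cycle 3 GFP variant. According to the catalogue entry, it is placed under the native xylose-inducible promoter of B. megaterium. The promoter itself is not annotated in the feature table, but xylR, encoding the xylose-responsive transcriptional repressor, lies on the opposite strand, close to gfp across the numbering origin if the plasmid is circular. This arrangement fits the divergent xylR–promoter organisation typical of this system. XylR keeps the promoter repressed when xylose is absent, and adding xylose relieves repression and switches on gfp transcription.

The plasmid serves as a fluorescent reporter construct for monitoring and benchmarking xylose-induced protein production in B. megaterium. The associated publication concerns a sucrose-inducible promoter system for this host, so it probably acted as the reference there, although the record does not say this explicitly.
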