Features (pLannotate 1.2.2; 11 found; start..end, strand, type, name):
    210..927     +  CDS            Cycle 3 GFP (fragment): Cycle 3 GFP (Crameri et al., 1996) mammalian codon-optimized
   1109..1697    -  rep_origin     ori: high-copy-number ColE1/pMB1/pBR322/pUC origin of replication
   1868..2728    -  CDS            AmpR: β-lactamase; bla; confers resistance to ampicillin, carbenicillin, and related antibiotics
   2729..2833    -  promoter       AmpR promoter: bla
   2997..4373    -  CDS            TcR: tetracycline efflux protein; Bacillus subtilis tetL; confers resistance to tetracycline
   4410..4469    -  CDS            tetL: LPTR_BACCE - Protein predicted: Swiss-Prot protein existence level 4. From Bacillus cereus.
   4573..5577    -  CDS            repB: RepB replication protein; repB; from Enterococcus faecalis plasmid pAMα1 AAN03827.1 22652809.0
   5804..6019    -  CDS            pre (fragment): PRE2_STAAM - Also known as mob. Protein inferred from homology: Swiss-Prot protein existence level 3. The interaction of the RSA site and the PRE protein may not only serves a function in plasmid maintenance, but may also contributes to the distribution of small antibiotic resistance plasmids among Gram- positive bacteria. From Staphylococcus aureus (strain Mu50 / ATCC 700699).
   6002..6030    +  promoter       tet promoter: E. coli promoter for tetracycline efflux protein gene
   6078..6371    +  CDS            TcR (fragment): tetracycline efflux protein; tet; confers resistance to tetracycline
   6901..8037    -  CDS            xylR: XYLR_BACPZ - Protein inferred from homology: Swiss-Prot protein existence level 3. Transcriptional repressor of xylose-utilizing enzymes. From Bacillus subtilis subsp. spizizenii (strain ATCC 23059 / NRRL B-14472 / W23).
>Addgene plasmid #48114 | pRBBm34 | depositor full sequence | sequence record 69951 | pRBBm34 sequence 8094 bps
TTGAATTAGATATTTAAAAGTATCATATCTAATATTATAACTAAATTTTCTAAAAAAAACATTGAAATAA
ACATTTATTTTGTATATGATGAGATAAAGTTAGTTTATTGGATAAACAAACTAACTCAATTAAGATAGTT
GATGGATAAACTTGTTCACTTAAATCAAAGGGGGAAATGTACAATGGTCCAAACTAGTTCGAAGATCTGG
GCTAGCAAAGGAGAAGAACTTTTCACTGGAGTTGTCCCAATTCTTGTTGAATTAGATGGTGATGTTAATG
GGCACAAATTTTCTGTCAGTGGAGAGGGTGAAGGTGATGCTACATACGGAAAGCTTACCCTTAAATTTAT
TTGCACTACTGGAAAACTACCTGTTCCATGGCCAACACTTGTCACTACTTTGACCTATGGTGTTCAATGC
TTTTCCCGTTATCCGGATCATATGAAACGGCATGACTTTTTCAAGAGTGCCATGCCCGAAGGTTATGTAC
AGGAACGCACTATATCTTTCAAAGATGACGGGAACTACAAGACGCGTGCTGAAGTCAAGTTTGAAGGTGA
TACCCTTGTTAATCGTATCGAGTTAAAAGGTATTGATTTTAAAGAAGATGGAAACATTCTCGGACACAAA
CTCGAGTACAACTATAACTCACACAATGTATACATCACGGCAGACAAACAAAAGAATGGAATCAAAGCTA
ACTTCAAAATTCGCCACAACATTGAAGATGGATCCGTTCAACTAGCAGACCATTATCAACAAAATACTCC
AATTGGCGATGGCCCTGTCCTTTTACCAGACAACCATTACCTGTCGACACAATCTGCCCTTTCGAAAGAT
CCCAACGAAAAGCGTGACCACATGGTCCTTCTTGAGTTTGTAACTGCTGCTGGGATTACACATGGCATGG
ATGAGCTCTACAAATAATGAATTCGCGGCCGCATGCCGGCGGCACCTCGCTAACGGATTCACCACTCCAA
GAATTGGAGCCAATCAATTCTTGCGGAGAACTGTGAATGCGCAAACCAACCCTTGGCAGAACATATCCAT
CGCGTCCGCCATCTCCAGCAGCCGCACGCGGCGCATCTCGGGCCGCGTTGCTGGCGTTTTTCCATAGGCT
CCGCCCCCCTGACGAGCATCACAAAAATCGACGCTCAAGTCAGAGGTGGCGAAACCCGACAGGACTATAA
AGATACCAGGCGTTTCCCCCTGGAAGCTCCCTCGTGCGCTCTCCTGTTCCGACCCTGCCGCTTACCGGAT
ACCTGTCCGCCTTTCTCCCTTCGGGAAGCGTGGCGCTTTCTCATAGCTCACGCTGTAGGTATCTCAGTTC
GGTGTAGGTCGTTCGCTCCAAGCTGGGCTGTGTGCACGAACCCCCCGTTCAGCCCGACCGCTGCGCCTTA
TCCGGTAACTATCGTCTTGAGTCCAACCCGGTAAGACACGACTTATCGCCACTGGCAGCAGCCACTGGTA
ACAGGATTAGCAGAGCGAGGTATGTAGGCGGTGCTACAGAGTTCTTGAAGTGGTGGCCTAACTACGGCTA
CACTAGAAGGACAGTATTTGGTATCTGCGCTCTGCTGAAGCCAGTTACCTTCGGAAAAAGAGTTGGTAGC
TCTTGATCCGGCAAACAAACCACCGCTGGTAGCGGTGGTTTTTTTGTTTGCAAGCAGCAGATTACGCGCA
GAAAAAAAGGATCTCAAGAAGATCCTTTGATCTTTTCTACGGGGTCTGACGCTCAGTGGAACGAAAACTC
ACGTTAAGGGATTTTGGTCATGAGATTATCAAAAAGGATCTTCACCTAGATCCTTTTAAATTAAAAATGA
AGTTTTAAATCAATCTAAAGTATATATGAGTAAACTTGGTCTGACAGTTACCAATGCTTAATCAGTGAGG
CACCTATCTCAGCGATCTGTCTATTTCGTTCATCCATAGTTGCCTGACTCCCCGTCGTGTAGATAACTAC
GATACGGGAGGGCTTACCATCTGGCCCCAGTGCTGCAATGATACCGCGAGACCCACGCTCACCGGCTCCA
GATTTATCAGCAATAAACCAGCCAGCCGGAAGGGCCGAGCGCAGAAGTGGTCCTGCAACTTTATCCGCCT
CCATCCAGTCTATTAATTGTTGCCGGGAAGCTAGAGTAAGTAGTTCGCCAGTTAATAGTTTGCGCAACGT
TGTTGCCATTGCTGCAGGCATCGTGGTGTCACGCTCGTCGTTTGGTATGGCTTCATTCAGCTCCGGTTCC
CAACGATCAAGGCGAGTTACATGATCCCCCATGTTGTGCAAAAAAGCGGTTAGCTCCTTCGGTCCTCCGA
TCGTTGTCAGAAGTAAGTTGGCCGCAGTGTTATCACTCATGGTTATGGCAGCACTGCATAATTCTCTTAC
TGTCATGCCATCCGTAAGATGCTTTTCTGTGACTGGTGAGTACTCAACCAAGTCATTCTGAGAATAGTGT
ATGCGGCGACCGAGTTGCTCTTGCCCGGCGTCAACACGGGATAATACCGCGCCACATAGCAGAACTTTAA
AAGTGCTCATCATTGGAAAACGTTCTTCGGGGCGAAAACTCTCAAGGATCTTACCGCTGTTGAGATCCAG
TTCGATGTAACCCACTCGTGCACCCAACTGATCTTCAGCATCTTTTACTTTCACCAGCGTTTCTGGGTGA
GCAAAAACAGGAAGGCAAAATGCCGCAAAAAAGGGAATAAGGGCGACACGGAAATGTTGAATACTCATAC
TCTTCCTTTTTCAATATTATTGAAGCATTTATCAGGGTTATTGTCTCATGAGCGGATACATATTTGAATG
TATTTAGAAAAATAAACAAATAGGGGTTCCGCGCACATTTCCCCGAAAAGTGCCACCTGACGTCTAAGAA
ACCATTATTATCATGACATTAACCTATAAAAATAGGCGTATCACGAGGCCCTTTCGTCTTCAAGAATTCC
TGTTATAAAAAAAGGATCAATTTTGAACTCTCTCCCAAAGTTGATCCCTTAACGATTTAGAAATCCCTTT
GAGAATGTTTATATACATTCAAGGTAACCAGCCAACTAATGACAATGATTCCTGAAAAAAGTAATAACAA
ATTACTATACAGATAAGTTGACTGATCAACTTCCATAGGTAACAACCTTTGATCAAGTAAGGGTATGGAT
AATAAACCACCTACAATTGCAATACCTGTTCCCTCTGATAAAAAGCTGGTAAAGTTAAGCAAACTCATTC
CAGCACCAGCTTCCTGCTGTTTCAAGCTACTTGAAACAATTGTTGATATAACTGTTTTGGTGAACGAAAG
CCCACCTAAAACAAATACGATTATAATTGTCATGAACCATGATGTTGTTTCTAAAAGAAAGGAAGCAGTT
AAAAAGCTAACAGAAAGAAATGTAACTCCGATGTTTAACACGTATAAAGGACCTCTTCTATCAACAAGTA
TCCCACCAATGTAGCCGAAAATAATGACACTCATTGTTCCAGGGAAAATAATTACACTTCCGATTTCGGC
AGTACTTAGCTGGTGAACATCTTTCATCATATAAGGAACCATAGAGACAAACCCTGCTACTGTTCCAAAT
ATAATTCCCCCACAAAGAACTCCAATCATAAAAGGTATATTTTTCCCTAATCCGGGATCAACAAAAGGAT
CTGTTACTTTCCTGATATGTTTTACAAATATCAGGAATGACAGCACGCTAACGATAAGAAAAGAAATGCT
ATATGATGTTGTAAACAACATAAAAAATACAATGCCTACAGACATTAGTATAATTCCTTTGATATCAAAA
TGACCTTTTATCCTTACTTCTTTCTTTAATAATTTCATAAGAAACGGAACAGTGATAATTGTTATCATAG
GAATGAGTAGAAGATAGGACCAATGAATATAATGGGCTATCATTCCACCAATCGCTGGACCGACTCCTTC
TCCCATGGCTACTATCGATCCAATAAGACCAAATGCTTTACCCCTATTTTCCTTTGGAATATAGCGCGCA
ACTACAACCATTACGAGTGCTGGAAATGCAGCTGCACCAGCCCCTTGAATAAAACGAGCCATAATAAGTA
AGGAAAAGAAAGAATGGCCAACAAACCCAATTACCGACCCGAAACAATTTATTATAATTCCAAATAGGAG
TAACCTTTTGATGCCTAATTGATCAGATAGCTTTCCATATACAGCTGTTCCAATGGAAAAGGTTAACATA
AAGGCTGTGTTCACCCAGTTTGTACTCGCAGGTGGTTTATTAAAATCATTTGCAATATCAGGTAATGAGA
CGTTCAAAACCATTTCATTTAATACGCTAAAAAAAGATAAAATGCAAAGCCAAATTAAAATTTGGTTGTG
TCGTAAATTCGATTGTGAATAGGATGTATTCACATTTCACCCTCCAATAATGAGGGCAGACGTAGTTTAT
AGGGTTAATGATACGCTTCCCTCTTTTAATTGAACCCTGTTACATTCATTACACTTCATAATTAATTCCT
CCTAAACTTGATTAAAACATTTTACCACATATAAACTAAGTTTTAAATTCAGTATTTCATCACTTATACA
ACAATATGGCCCGTTTGTTGAACTACTCTTTAATAAAATAATTTTTCCGTTCCCAATTCCACATTGCAAT
AATAGAAAATCCATCTTCATCGGCTTTTTCGTCATCATCTGTATGAATCAAATCGCCTTCTTCTGTGTCA
TCAAGGTTTAATTTTTTATGTATTTCTTTTAACAAACCACCATAGGAGATTAACCTTTTACGGTGTAAAC
CTTCCTCCAAATCAGACAAACGTTTCAAATTCTTTTCTTCATCATCGGTCATAAAATCCGTATCCTTTAC
AGGATATTTTGCAGTTTCGTCAATTGCCGATTGTATATCCGATTTATATTTATTTTTCGGTCGAATCATT
TGAACTTTTACATTTGGATCATAGTCTAATTTCATTGCCTTTTTCCAAAATTGAATCCATTGTTTTTGAT
TCACGTAGTTTTCTGTATTCTTAAAATAAGTTGGTTCCACACATACCAATACATGCATGTGCTGATTATA
AGAATTATCTTTATTATTTATTGTCACTTCCGTTGCACGCATAAAACCAACAAGATTTTTATTAATTTTT
TTATATTGCATCATTCGGCGAAATCCTTGAGCCATATCTGACAAACTCTTATTTAATTCTTCGCCATCAT
AAACATTTTTAACTGTTAATGTGAGAAACAACCAACGAACTGTTGGCTTTTGTTTAATAACTTCAGCAAC
AACCTTTTGTGACTGAATGCCATGTTTCATTGCTCTCCTCCAGTTGCACATTGGACAAAGCCTGGATTTA
CAAAACCACACTCGATACAACTTTCTTTCGCCTGTTTCACGATTTTGTTTATACTCTAATATTTCAGCAC
AATCTTTTACTCTTTCAGCCTTTTTAAATTCAAGAATATGCAGAAGTTCAAAGTAATCAACATTAGCGAT
TTTCTTTTCTCTCCATGGTCTCACTTTTCCACTTTTTGTCTTGTCCACTAAAACCCTTGATTTTTCATCT
GAATAAATGCTACTATTAGGACACATAATATTAAAAGAAACCCCCATCTATTTAGTTATTTGTTTGGTCA
CTTATAACTTTAACAGATGGGGTTTTTCTGTGCAACCAATTTTAAGGGTTTTCAATACTTTAAAACACAT
ACATACCAACACTTCAACGCACCTTTCAGCAACTAAAATAAAAATGACGTTATTTCTATATGTATCAAGA
TAAGAAAGAACAAGTTCAAAACCATCAAAAAAAGACACCTTTTCAGGTGCTTTTTTTATTTTATAAACTC
ATTCCCTGATCTCGACTTCGTTCTTTTTTTACCTCTCGGTTATGAGTTAGTTCAAATTCGTTCTTTTTAG
GTTCTAAATCGTGTTTTTCTTGGAATTGTGCTGTTTTATCCTTTACCTTGTCTACAAACCCCTTAAAAAC
GTTTTTAAAGGCTTTTAAGCCGTCTGTACGTTCCTTAAGGAATTCTCATGTTTGACAGCTTATCATCGAT
AAGCTTTAATGCGGTAGTTTATCACAGTTAAATTGCTAACGCAGTCAGGCACCGTGTATGAAATCTAACA
ATGCGCTCATCGTCATCCTCGGCACCGTCACCCTGGATGCTGTAGGCATAGGCTTGGTTATGCCGGTACT
GCCGGGCCTCTTGCGGGATATCGTCCATTCCGACAGCATCGCCAGTCACTATGGCGTGCTGCTAGCGCTA
TATGCGTTGATGCAATTTCTATGCGCACCCGTTCTCGGAGCACTGTCCGACCGCTTTGGCCGCCGCCCAG
TCCTGCTCGCTTCGCTACTTGGAGCCACTATCGACTACGCGATCATGGCGACCACACCCGTCCTGTGGAT
CTGACGCGTGTAACTGCGAAGGTAAAACGGGTGATTGAAAATAAACTAACAAATGAAGAGGAACGAAAGA
GAAGTCTAGAATTTGTTACGTTTATATCGGATGAATTACTGCAAAATGATACGGAGCCTCGCACATTTAT
TATTCAGAACTCTCTTTTATCGCTAGAGAAAATCCATACTCTCGCACAGACCAAAGAGGTAGAGGAATAT
AAAGAAGTCATAACTACTCTGACAAGACATGATTCATAATTTGAAAAGCAGGTAAACTAACCCAAAAGGC
AAGACTCTCCGTAGTTTAGAAAAGAGCAGGTTGCTAATAACATATAAACAGCCAGTTGCCGTTATGATAG
GTGACTGGCTGCATGGGATGAAAAGGTGAGGGTGGAGACAGACATAACACTCTTAATAGAAGAGGGTAAT
TCTTTCTCTTTTATAGAAAATCAATTAATTGAAAGTAGCTCCTTCATTCTTAAGATCAACGTGATATAGG
TTTGCTAACCTTTGCGTTCACTTAACTAACTTATAGGGGTAACACTTAAAAAAGAATCAATAACGATAGA
AACCGCTCCTAAAGCAGGTGCATTTTTTCCTAACGAAGAAGGCAATAGTTCACATTTATTGTCTAAATGA
GAATGGACTCTAGAAGAAACTTCGTTTTTAATCGTATTTAAAACAATGGGATGAGATTCAATTATATGAT
TTCTCAAGATAACAGCTTCTATATCAAATGTATTAAGGATATTGGTTAATCCAATTCCGATATAAAAGCC
AAAGTTTTGAAGTGCATTTAACATTTCTACATCATTTTTATTTGCGCGTTCCACAATCTCTTTTCGAGAA
ATATTCTTTTCTTCTTTAGAGAGCGAAGCCAGTAACGCTTTTTCAGAAGCATATAATTCCCAACAGCCTC
GATTTCCACAGCTGCATTTGGGTCCATTAAAATCTATCGTCATATGACCCATTTCCCCAGAAAAACCCTG
AACACCTTTATACAATTCGTTGTTAATAACAAGTCCAGTTCCAATTCCGATATTAATACTGATGTAAACG
ATGTTTTCATAGTTTTTTGTCATACCAAATACTTTTTCACCGTATGCTCCTGCATTAGCTTCATTTTCAA
CAAAAACCGGAACATTAAACTCACTCTCAATTAAAAACTGCAAATCTTTGATATTCCAATTTAAGTTAGG
CATGAAAATAATTTGCTGATGACGATCTACAAGGCCTGGAACACAAATTCCTATTCCGACTAGACCATAA
GGGGACTCAGGCATATGGGTTACAAAACCATGAATAAGTGCAAATAAAATCTCTTTTACTTCACTAGCGG
AAGAACTAGACAAGTCAGAAGTCTTCTCGAGAATAATATTTCCTTCTAAGTCGGTTAGAATTCCGTTAAG
ATAGTCGACTCCTATATCAATACCAATCGAGTAGCCTGCATTCTTATTAAAAACAAGCATTACAGGTCTT
CTGCCGCCTCTAGATTGCCCTGCCCCAATTTCAAAAATAAAATCTTTTTCAAGCAGTGTATTTACTTGAG
AGGAGACAGTAGACTTGTTTAATCCTGTAATCTCAGAGAGAGTTGCCCTGGAGACAGGGGAGTTCTTCAA
AATTTCATCTAATATTAATTTTTGATTCATTTTTTTTACTAAAGCTTGATCTGCAATTTGAATAATAACC
ACTCCTTTGTTTATCCACCGAACTAAGTTGGTGTTTTTTGAAGC
