>Addgene plasmid #48114 | pRBBm34 | addgene partial sequence | sequence record 72380 | GFP-R 5'-CCATCTAATTCAACAAGAATTGGGACAAC-3'
GTTCTTCTCCTTTGCTAGCCCAGATCTTCGAACTAGTTTGGACCATTGTACATTTCCCCCTTTGATTTAA
GTGAACAAGTTTATCCATCAACTATCTTAATTGAGTTAGTTTGTTTATCCAATAAACTAACTTTATCTCA
TCATATACAAAATAAATGTTTATTTCAATGTTTTTTTTAGAAAATTTAGTTATAATATTAGATATGATAC
TTTTAAATATCTAATTCAAGCTTCAAAAAACACCAACTTAGTTCGGTGGATAAACAAAGGAGTGGTTATT
ATTCAAATTGCAGATCAAGCTTTAGTAAAAAAAATGAATCAAAAATTAATATTAGATGAAATTTTGAAGA
ACTCCCCTGTCTCCAGGGCAACTCTCTCTGAGATTACAGGATTAAACAAGTCTACTGTCTCCTCTCAAGT
AAATACACTGCTTGAAAAAGATTTTATTTTTGAAATTGGGGCAGGGCAATCTAGAGGCGGCAGAAGACCT
GTAATGCTTGTTTTTAATAAGAATGCAGGCTACTCGATTGGTATTGATATAGGAGTCGACTATCTTAACG
GAATTCTAACCGACTTAGAAGGAAATATTATTCTCGAGAAGACTTCTGACTTGTCTAGTTCTTCCGCTAG
TGAAGTAAAAGAGATTTTATTTGCACTTATTCATGGTTTTGTAACCCATATGCCTGAGTCCCCTTATGGT
CTAGTCGGAATAGGAATTTGTGTTCCAGGCCTTGTAGATCGTCATCAGCAAATTATTTTCATGCCTAACT
TAAATTGGA
